Addgene plasmid #29134: pEMS1262
Purpose: Expression of the reporter gene under the control of the MiniPromoter in this plasmid has not been tested
Depositing lab: Elizabeth Simpson. Depositing organization: University of British Columbia. Publication: A regulatory toolbox of MiniPromoters to drive selective expression in the brain. Portales-Casamar E, Swanson DJ, Liu L, de Leeuw CN, Banks KG, Ho Sui SJ, Fulton DL, Ali J, Amirabbasi M, Arenillas DJ, Babyak N, Black SF, Bonaguro RJ, Brauer E, Candido TR, Castellarin M, Chen J, Chen Y, Cheng JC, Chopra V, Docking TR, Dreolini L, D'Souza CA, Flynn EK, Glenn R, Hatakka K, Hearty TG, Imanian B, Jiang S, Khorasan-zadeh S, Komljenovic I, Laprise S, Liao NY, Lim JS, Lithwick S, Liu F, Liu J, Lu M, McConechy M, McLeod AJ, Milisavljevic M, Mis J, O'Connor K, Palma B, Palmquist DL, Schmouth JF, Swanson MI, Tam B, Ticoll A, Turner JL, Varhol R, Vermeulen J, Watkins RF, Wilson G, Wong BK, Wong SH, Wong TY, Yang GS, Ypsilanti AR, Jones SJ, Holt RA, Goldowitz D, Wasserman WW, Simpson EM. Proc Natl Acad Sci U S A. 2010 Sep 21. 107(38):16589-94. 10.1073/pnas.1009158107 PubMed 20807748.
Backbone
  Vector backbone: pEMS1307
  Backbone size w/o insert (bp): 16482
  Vector type: Pleiades Promoter Project [sic, Pleaides Plieades]
Growth in bacteria
  Bacterial resistance: Ampicillin, 100 μg/mL
  Growth temperature: 37°C
  Growth strain: DH5alpha
  Growth instructions: DH10B
  Copy number: High Copy
Gene/Insert
  Gene/Insert name: Ple216 (alt name: TAC1)
  Species: H. sapiens (human)
  Insert size (bp): 2285
  Entrez Gene: TAC1 (a.k.a. Hs.2563, NK2, NKNA, NPK, TAC2)
  Tag / fusion protein: EGFP-NLS (C terminal on backbone)
  Cloning method: Restriction Enzyme; 5′ cloning site FseI (unknown if destroyed); 3′ cloning site AscI (unknown if destroyed)
  Sequencing primers: 5′ Unknown
Terms and licenses: Academic/Nonprofit Terms; Industry Terms: Not Available to Industry
How to cite: pEMS1262 was a gift from Elizabeth Simpson (Addgene plasmid # 29134 ; http://n2t.net/addgene:29134 ; RRID:Addgene_29134)
