[The description below was written by a language model from this plasmid's Addgene catalogue record.]
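Description:
pEMS1262 is a Pleiades Promoter Project plasmid built on the large pEMS1307 backbone (about 16.5 kb without insert). It carries Ple216, a 2,285 bp human MiniPromoter designed from regulatory sequence of the TAC1 gene, which encodes the tachykinin precursor. The MiniPromoter was cloned by restriction digestion between FseI and AscI sites, although the record does not say whether those sites survived cloning. The plasmid is maintained in E. coli at high copy number under ampicillin selection. No feature table is provided, so the origin of replication and the other elements that make up this large backbone cannot be described from the available information.

The insert is a regulatory element rather than a coding sequence. Ple216 sits upstream of a backbone-encoded EGFP-NLS reporter, a green fluorescent protein fused to a nuclear localisation signal. Any transcriptional activity of the MiniPromoter would therefore be read out as nuclear fluorescence, which makes it easier to identify individual expressing cells. The construct belongs to a collection of compact human promoters developed to drive selective, region- or cell-type-restricted expression in the brain, and here the goal would be a pattern resembling that of TAC1. The depositor states that reporter expression under this MiniPromoter has not been tested in this plasmid, so its specificity and strength remain uncharacterised. The record does not state the intended delivery route or host system for expression. Distribution is limited to academic and nonprofit users.
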