>Addgene plasmid #29134 | pEMS1262 | addgene partial sequence | sequence record 38737 | EGFP-N 5'-CGTCGCCGTCCAGCTCGACCAG-3'
TCGCCCTTGCTCACCATGGTGGCGGAAGTTCCTATACCTTTTGAAGAATAGGAACTTCGGAATAGGAACT
TCGGCGCGCCTTTCTCTGGTTCCTCCGAGCGCACGCTGGTCGCTCCGCACTCTCGGTAGCTGCCGCCGGG
AAGGAGGTCCGAGCGCGCTCTTTCGCCTGCTCAGTGCCTTGCGGTATTTATCCCAGCCTCCTTGAGCCTC
CAGACCCACGTGACATTCTCCCCACGCGACTTTCTGCTCAATATTTAATTAGCCGCCTCCTCTCCTTTCG
CTTGCGTGATTGAGAGTTTCCGAGACGGTAACTCGTCGATGCCCATAACATCTGGACCCAATTGGGTTCT
AAATGACGCAATTTTAGGAAAATCGAGGTCTCGCCATCCAATCCGGAGCGGCCTGCTTCCGTCTGCAGAT
CTGACGCCCCCTCCCCTCTCCTTCGAAACTGGGTTTCATGACACCTGATATTACTCATCAAATTTGAGCA
AAGTGACTCATTCCTTGGACTTCGGTAACTTTTCCGTCCCTCGAGACGTCAGGATAAGTTGCACTTTTCA
GGATGGCCAAATAACTGTAGGCATTCAGACATTTCGTCGGAAATCAGGCTATGATGGGTTGATCGGTATA
GCAAACCACCATGGCACATGTATACTTATGTAACAAACCTGCATGTTCTACACATGTGCCTCAGAACTTA
AAGTATAATAATAATAAAAAAATTAGGCTGAATAGCCTGATAAGTACACCACCATTTTAATTTTTTTAAA
AAACAGGTGGCACCCAACTTTCTT
